Addgene plasmid #98521: BB1_34_RPS2tt
Purpose: BB1 with insert: RPS2tt
Depositing lab: Brigitte Gasser & Diethard Mattanovich & Michael Sauer. Depositing organization: Universitaet fur Bodenkultur Wien (BOKU-WIEN). Publication: GoldenPiCS: a Golden Gate-derived modular cloning system for applied synthetic biology in the yeast Pichia pastoris. Prielhofer R, Barrero JJ, Steuer S, Gassler T, Zahrl R, Baumann K, Sauer M, Mattanovich D, Gasser B, Marx H. BMC Syst Biol. 2017 Dec 8;11(1):123. doi: 10.1186/s12918-017-0492-3. PubMed 29221460.
Backbone
  Vector backbone: BB1
  Backbone size w/o insert (bp): 1936
  Vector type: Bacterial Expression
Growth in bacteria
  Bacterial resistance: Kanamycin, 50 μg/mL
  Growth temperature: 37°C
  Growth strain: DH10B
  Copy number: High Copy
Gene/Insert
  Gene/Insert name: RPS2tt
  Insert size (bp): 476
  Mutation: Internal BsaI and BpiI sites removed from insert
  Cloning method: Restriction Enzyme; 5′ cloning site BpiI (destroyed during cloning); 3′ cloning site BpiI (destroyed during cloning)
  Sequencing primers: 5′ 5'-GTAAAACGACGGCCAGTT-3' (M13-Fwd); 3′ 5´-CAGGAAACAGCTATGAC-3' (M13-Rev)
Terms and licenses: Academic/Nonprofit Terms; Industry Terms: Not Available to Industry
How to cite: BB1_34_RPS2tt was a gift from Brigitte Gasser & Diethard Mattanovich & Michael Sauer (Addgene plasmid # 98521 ; http://n2t.net/addgene:98521 ; RRID:Addgene_98521)
