[The description below was written by a language model from this plasmid's Addgene catalogue record and pLannotate feature annotations shown in this document.]
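Description:
BB1_34_RPS2tt is a small level-one ("backbone 1") parts plasmid from the GoldenPiCS system, a Golden Gate-derived modular cloning toolkit for synthetic biology in the yeast Pichia pastoris. Although catalogued as a bacterial expression vector, it works as an E. coli storage and donor plasmid for a single genetic part. It is maintained at high copy through a ColE1/pUC-type origin and selected with kanamycin. The KanR gene (aph(3')-Ia) is driven by the cat promoter. The annotated backbone is minimal and well insulated: tonB, T7Te and a T3Te terminator fragment flank the marker and origin, and a short lacZα remnant is probably left over from the screening cassette that the insert replaced.

The payload is RPS2tt, a 476 bp insert in a 1,936 bp backbone. The sequenced record is 2,406 nt. The name suggests the transcription terminator of the RPS2 (ribosomal protein S2) gene, but the record does not define it or state its source organism, and the automated feature table leaves the insert region unannotated. The part was cloned through BpiI sites that were destroyed in the process, and internal BsaI and BpiI sites were removed from the insert so that it tolerates the type IIS enzymes used in later assembly steps. The "34" in the name probably indicates the fusion-site position the part occupies in the assembly scheme, though the record does not say so. The insert can be checked by sequencing with standard M13 forward and reverse primers. The plasmid is typically used as a donor of this part when combining promoter, coding sequence and terminator modules into expression units for multigene constructs in P. pastoris.
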