Features (pLannotate 1.2.2; 7 found; start..end, strand, type, name):
    702..719     +  CDS            lacZα (fragment): LacZα fragment of β-galactosidase; lacZ fragment
    718..737     +  terminator     T3Te terminator (fragment): phage T3 early transcription terminator
    759..1346    +  rep_origin     ori: high-copy-number ColE1/pMB1/pBR322/pUC origin of replication
   1358..1385    -  terminator     T7Te terminator: phage T7 early transcription terminator
   1409..2224    -  CDS            KanR: aminoglycoside phosphotransferase; aph(3')-Ia; confers resistance to kanamycin in bacteria or G418 (Geneticin®) in eukaryotes
   2225..2327    -  promoter       cat promoter: promoter of the E. coli cat gene encoding chloramphenicol acetyltransferase
   2328..2359    -  terminator     tonB terminator: bidirectional E. coli tonB-P14 transcription terminator
>Addgene plasmid #98521 | BB1_34_RPS2tt | addgene full sequence | sequence record 191959 | Addgene NGS Result
CAGGAAACAGCTATGACATCAAGCTGACTAGATAATCTAGCTGATCGTGGACCGATCATACGTATAATGC
CGTAAGATCACGCGCGAATTCGAAGACGCAGCGCTCTAATCCGGACTGTCCAAAGGCTCATCGATCACCT
GAACACAAGATCACCGAAGAAGAGAAACAACAAAAACAACAGAGGGCTTTGGAACAATGTCGATTTGGTA
AATCATGCCGTAATTACAAGTGCCCAAGACGTCACGCAACTACTCCTGTACTGTGTCGTGAAGGCAACAG
TTGTACCAGACCAAACTGTTTTTTCACTCATCCAATTGATGAGGATTGTAAGTTTGCAGCTGGATGCCGC
AACCCTAACTGCCCATTTAAACACCCAGAAGGTCGTGAGATTAGTGCTGGTGCACCGGTGACTAATGCTG
TGTGGACTCCCGAAACTGGCGCTACTAGTGAAAGACAGTTTGCTGTCCCAGAGGACCAGATTATGGAACA
AGTTCCGTTGCAAAACTAATAACTACCACATTTGTACATTAAGTAAAGTTTGAACAGGTGAAATAGATTA
ATATTTGACTAAAGCGCGTCTTCGAATTCGAGGCCGCATATCATTCAGGACGAGCCTCAGACTCCAGCGT
AACTGGACTGCAATCAACTCACTGGCTCACCTTCCGGTCCACGATCAGCTAGAATCAAGCTGACTAGATA
AACTGGCCGTCGTTTTACACGGGTGGGCCTTTCTTCGGTAGAAAATCAAAGGATCTTCTTGAGATCCTTT
TTTTCTGCGCGTAATCTGCTGCTTGCAAACAAAAAAACCACCGCTACCAGCGGTGGTTTGTTTGCCGGAT
CAAGAGCTACCAACTCTTTTTCCGAGGTAACTGGCTTCAGCAGAGCGCAGATACCAAATACTGTTCTTCT
AGTGTAGCCGTAGTTAGGCCACCACTTCAAGAACTCTGTAGCACCGCCTACATACCTCGCTCTGCTAATC
CTGTTACCAGTGGCTGCTGCCAGTGGCGATAAGTCGTGTCTTACCGGGTTGGACTCAAGACGATAGTTAC
CGGATAAGGCGCAGCGGTCGGGCTGAACGGGGGGTTCGTGCACACAGCCCAGCTTGGAGCGAACGACCTA
CACCGAACTGAGATACCTACAGCGTGAGCTATGAGAAAGCGCCACGCTTCCCGAAGGGAGAAAGGCGGAC
AGGTATCCGGTAAGCGGCAGGGTCGGAACAGGAGAGCGCACGAGGGAGCTTCCAGGGGGAAACGCCTGGT
ATCTTTATAGTCCTGTCGGGTTTCGCCACCTCTGACTTGAGCATCGATTTTTGTGATGCTCGTCAGGGGG
GCGGAGCCTATGGAAAAACGCCAGCAACGCAGAAAGGCCCACCCGAAGGTGAGCCAGGTGATTACATTTA
GGTCCTCATTAGAAAAACTCATCGAGCATCAAGTGAAACTGCAATTTATTCATATCAGGATTATCAATAC
CATATTTTTGAAAAAGCCGTTTCTGTAATGAAGGAGAAAACTCACCGAGGCAGTTCCATAGGATGGCAAG
ATCCTGGTATCGGTCTGCGATTCCGACTCGTCCAACATCAATACAACCTATTAATTTCCCCTCGTCAAAA
ATAAGGTTATCAAGTGAGAAATCACCATGAGTGACGACTGAATCCGGTGAGAATGGCAAGAGTTTATGCA
TTTCTTTCCAGACTTGTTCAACAGGCCAGCCATTACGCTCGTCATCAAAATCACTCGCACCAACCAAACC
GTTATTCATTCGTGATTGCGCCTGAGCGAGACGAAATACGCGATCGCCGTTAAAAGGACAATTACAAACA
GGAATCGAATGCAACCGGCGCAGGAACACTGCCAGCGCATCAACAATATTTTCACCTGAATCAGGATATT
CTTCTAATACCTGGAATGCTGTTTTCCCTGGGATCGCAGTGGTGAGTAACCATGCATCATCAGGAGTACG
GATAAAATGCTTGATGGTCGGAAGAGGCATAAATTCCGTCAGCCAGTTTAGCCTGACCATCTCATCTGTA
ACATCATTGGCAACGCTACCTTTGCCATGTTTCAGAAACAACTCTGGCGCATCGGGCTTCCCATACAATC
GATAGATTGTCGCACCTGATTGCCCGACATTATCGCGAGCCCATTTATACCCATATAAATCAGCATCCAT
GTTGGAATTTAATCGCGGCTTCAAGCAAGACGTTTCCCGTTGAATATGGCTCATTTTAGCTTCCTTAGCT
CCTGAAAATCTCGATAACTCAAAAAATACGCCCGGTAGTGATCTTATTTCATTATGGTGAAAGTTGGAAC
CTCTTACGTGCCGATCAAGTCAAAAGCCTCCGGTCGGAGGCTTTTGACTTTCTGCTATGGAGGTCAGGTA
TGATTTAAATGGTCAGTATTGAGCCT
